Addgene plasmid #71752: Aurein1.2_(+36GFP)-BirA
Purpose: Aurein1.2+36GFP-BirA fusion for E.Coli expression
Depositing lab: David Liu. Depositing organization: Harvard University. Publication: Discovery and Characterization of a Peptide That Enhances Endosomal Escape of Delivered Proteins in Vitro and in Vivo. Li M, Tao Y, Shu Y, LaRochelle JR, Steinauer A, Thompson D, Schepartz A, Chen ZY, Liu DR. J Am Chem Soc. 2015 Nov 11;137(44):14084-93. doi: 10.1021/jacs.5b05694. Epub 2015 Oct 30. PubMed 26465072.
Backbone
  Vector backbone: pET29
  Backbone manufacturer: Novagen
  Backbone size w/o insert (bp): 5181
  Total vector size (bp): 7053
  Vector type: Bacterial Expression
Growth in bacteria
  Bacterial resistance: Ampicillin, 100 μg/mL
  Growth temperature: 37°C
  Growth strain: DH5alpha
  Growth instructions: For protein expression, transform into BL21 Star (DE3) cells. Induce at 1.0 OD with 0.5 mM IPTG final concentration. Growing overnight (16 hours) at 20-25 C.
  Copy number: High Copy
Gene/Insert
  Gene/Insert name: Aurein1.2+36GFP-BirA
  Species: Synthetic
  Insert size (bp): 1872
  Tag / fusion protein: 6XHis (C terminal on insert)
  Cloning method: Restriction Enzyme; 5′ cloning site NcoI (not destroyed); 3′ cloning site XhoI (not destroyed)
  Sequencing primers: 5′ T7 promoter; 3′ T7 Terminator
Terms and licenses: Academic/Nonprofit Terms; Industry Terms: Not Available to Industry
How to cite: Aurein1.2_(+36GFP)-BirA was a gift from David Liu (Addgene plasmid # 71752 ; http://n2t.net/addgene:71752 ; RRID:Addgene_71752)
