[The description below was written by a language model from this plasmid's Addgene catalogue record and pLannotate feature annotations shown in this document.]
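Description:
Aurein1.2_(+36GFP)-BirA is a 7,053 bp bacterial expression plasmid built on the Novagen pET29 backbone for producing a synthetic fusion protein in E. coli. It is propagated through a ColE1/pBR322-type origin. The catalogue lists it as high copy, although the feature table also shows the rop gene and bom region typical of pET backbones, which normally moderate copy number. Selection is by ampicillin through a β-lactamase cassette with its own promoter, which is notable because standard pET29 vectors carry kanamycin resistance. An f1 origin is also present, along with short tetracycline-resistance gene remnants inherited from pBR322.

The roughly 1.9 kb insert sits between NcoI and XhoI sites. It is driven by a T7 promoter with an adjacent lac operator and the T7 gene 10 ribosome binding site, and is followed by a T7 terminator. The plasmid-borne lacI gene supplies repressor, so expression is IPTG-inducible in a DE3 host that provides T7 RNA polymerase. The open reading frame encodes the aurein 1.2 peptide, a supercharged +36 GFP (annotated by similarity as superfolder GFP) and the E. coli biotin protein ligase BirA. The record lists a C-terminal 6xHis tag for purification, though it is not separately annotated. The short S-Tag and SET1 fragments called downstream of BirA are automated matches, and their role is not stated.

According to the associated publication title, aurein 1.2 was studied as a peptide that enhances endosomal escape of delivered proteins. In this design, +36 GFP probably serves as a fluorescent, cationic cell-penetrating carrier and BirA as an enzymatic cargo that could report cytosolic delivery, but the record itself states only that the plasmid is for E. coli expression of the fusion.
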