Features (pLannotate 1.2.2; 20 found; start..end, strand, type, name):
      2..26      +  protein_bind   lac operator: The lac repressor binds to the lac operator to inhibit transcription in E. coli. This inhibition can be relieved by adding lactose or isopropyl-β-D-thiogalactopyranoside (IPTG). lac repressor encoded by lacI
     41..63      +  RBS            RBS: efficient ribosome binding site from bacteriophage T7 gene 10 (Olins and Rangwala, 1989)
    199..909     +  CDS            Superfolder GFP: Superfolder GFP is a basic (constitutively fluorescent) green fluorescent protein published in 2005, derived from Aequorea victoria. It is reported to be a very rapidly-maturing weak dimer.
    994..1953    +  CDS            BirA: E. coli biotin protein ligase; birA
   1999..2040    +  CDS            S-Tag (fragment): affinity and epitope tag derived from pancreatic ribonuclease A
   2070..2087    +  CDS            SET1 (fragment): solubility-enhancement tag derived from T7 phage gene 10B
   2095..2142    +  terminator     T7 terminator: transcription terminator for bacteriophage T7 RNA polymerase
   2179..2634    +  rep_origin     f1 ori (sequence partly withheld): f1 bacteriophage origin of replication; arrow indicates direction of (+) strand synthesis
   2749..3609    -  CDS            AmpR: β-lactamase; bla; confers resistance to ampicillin, carbenicillin, and related antibiotics
   3610..3702    -  promoter       AmpR promoter: bla
   3783..4371    +  rep_origin     ori: high-copy-number ColE1/pMB1/pBR322/pUC origin of replication
   4557..4699    -  misc_feature   bom: basis of mobility region from pBR322
   4801..4992    -  CDS            rop: Rop protein, which maintains plasmids at low copy number; rop
   5009..5389    +  CDS            YPB1_ECOLX: Protein predicted: Swiss-Prot protein existence level 4. From Escherichia coli.
   5451..5515    -  CDS            TcR (fragment): tetracycline efflux protein; tet; confers resistance to tetracycline
   5530..5551    -  protein_bind   CAP binding site: CAP binding activates transcription in the presence of cAMP. E. coli catabolite activator protein
   5564..6646    -  CDS            lacI: lac repressor; lacI; The lac repressor binds to the lac operator to inhibit transcription in E. coli. This inhibition can be relieved by adding lactose or isopropyl-β-D-thiogalactopyranoside (IPTG).
   6647..6724    -  promoter       lacI promoter: lacI
   6732..7011    -  CDS            TcR (fragment): tetracycline efflux protein; tet; confers resistance to tetracycline
   7037..2       +  promoter       T7 promoter (across the origin): promoter for bacteriophage T7 RNA polymerase
>Addgene plasmid #71752 | Aurein1.2_(+36GFP)-BirA | depositor full sequence | sequence record 133188 | Aurein1.2_(+36GFP)-BirA sequence 7053 bps
GGGAATTGTGAGCGGATAACAATTCCCCTCTAGAAATAATTTTGTTTAACTTTAAGAAGGAGATATCATA
TGGGCCTGTTTGATATTATTAAAAAAATTGCGGAAAGCTTTGCTAGCGGTGGTAGCGGTGGTTCTGGTGG
TTCTGGTGGTAGCGGCGGTAGCGGTGGTAGCGGTGGTAGCGGTGGCAGCGGCGGTTCTAGCAAAGGTGAA
CGTCTGTTTCGTGGTAAAGTACCGATCTTAGTGGAATTAAAGGGCGACGTGAACGGTCATAAATTTAGCG
TGCGCGGCAAAGGCAAAGGTGACGCTACCCGTGGTAAATTGACCCTGAAGTTTATTTGCACAACAGGCAA
ATTACCCGTTCCGTGGCCCACCTTAGTGACCACCCTGACCTATGGCGTTCAGTGCTTCAGTCGTTACCCT
AAACACATGAAACGTCACGATTTTTTCAAATCAGCCATGCCTAAAGGATATGTTCAAGAGCGTACAATCA
GCTTCAAGAAGGATGGCAAATATAAAACGCGTGCGGAAGTGAAATTTGAAGGCCGCACATTAGTAAATCG
TATCAAACTGAAAGGTCGTGACTTCAAAGAAAAAGGCAACATTTTAGGCCATAAACTGCGTTATAACTTT
AATTCTCATAAGGTGTATATTACGGCCGATAAACGCAAGAATGGTATCAAGGCAAAATTCAAAATTCGCC
ATAACGTGAAAGACGGCAGCGTTCAATTAGCGGATCATTATCAACAAAACACGCCGATTGGTCGCGGGCC
TGTACTGTTACCTCGCAACCACTACCTGAGCACCCGTTCTAAACTGAGCAAAGATCCGAAAGAAAAACGC
GATCACATGGTTCTGTTAGAATTCGTGACCGCTGCAGGCATTAAGCACGGACGCGACGAACGCTACAAGA
CCGGTGGTTCAGGCGGTAGTGGTGGTAGTGGCGGTTCAGGTGGTAGTGGTGGCTCAGGTGGCAGTGGTGG
TTCAGGTGGTAGTAAGGATAACACCGTGCCACTGAAATTGATTGCCCTGTTAGCGAACGGTGAATTTCAC
TCTGGCGAGCAGTTGGGTGAAACGCTGGGAATGAGCCGGGCGGCTATTAATAAACACATTCAGACACTGC
GTGACTGGGGCGTTGATGTCTTTACCGTTCCGGGTAAAGGATACAGCCTGCCTGAGCCTATCCAGTTACT
TAATGCTAAACAGATATTGGGTCAGCTGGATGGCGGTAGTGTAGCCGTGCTGCCAGTGATTGACTCCACG
AATCAGTACCTTCTTGATCGTATCGGAGAGCTTAAATCGGGCGATGCTTGCATTGCAGAATACCAGCAGG
CTGGCCGTGGTCGCCGGGGTCGGAAATGGTTTTCGCCTTTTGGCGCAAACTTATATTTGTCGATGTTCTG
GCGTCTGGAACAAGGCCCGGCGGCGGCGATTGGTTTAAGTCTGGTTATCGGTATCGTGATGGCGGAAGTA
TTACGCAAGCTGGGTGCAGATAAAGTTCGTGTTAAATGGCCTAATGACCTCTATCTGCAGGATCGCAAGC
TGGCAGGCATTCTGGTTGAGCTGACTGGCAAAACTGGCGATGCGGCGCAAATAGTCATTGGAGCCGGGAT
CAACATGGCAATGCGCCGTGTTGAAGAGAGTGTCGTTAATCAGGGGTGGATCACGCTGCAGGAAGCGGGG
ATCAATCTCGATCGTAATACGTTGGCGGCCATGCTAATACGTGAATTACGTGCTGCGTTGGAACTCTTCG
AACAAGAAGGATTGGCACCTTATCTGTCGCGCTGGGAAAAGCTGGATAATTTTATTAATCGCCCAGTGAA
ACTTATCATTGGTGATAAAGAAATATTTGGCATTTCACGCGGAATAGACAAACAGGGGGCTTTATTACTT
GAGCAGGATGGAATAATAAAACCCTGGATGGGCGGTGAAATATCCCTGCGTAGTGCAGAAAAAAGGGGAT
CCCATCACCACCACCATCACTAATGACTCGAGTCTGGTAAAGAAACCGCTGCTGCGAAATTTGAACGCCA
GCACATGGACTCGTCTACTAGCGCAGCTTAATTAACCTAGGCTGCTGCCACCGCTGAGCAATAACTAGCA
TAACCCCTTGGGGCCTCTAAACGGGTCTTGAGGGGTTTTTTGCTGAAAGGAGGAACTATATCCGGATTGG
CGAATGGG
[124 nt withheld, positions 2179-2302]
C
[91 nt withheld, positions 2304-2394]
A
[49 nt withheld, positions 2396-2444]
CCTTTGACGTTGGAGTCCACGTTCTTT
[37 nt withheld, positions 2472-2508]
ACCCTATCTCGGTCTATTCTTTTGATTTATAAGGGATTTTGCCGATTTCGGCCTATTGGTTAAAAAATGA
GCTGATTTAACAAAAATTTAACGCGAATTTTAACAAAATATTAACGTTTACAATTTCTGGCGGCACGATG
GCATGAGATTATCAAAAAGGATCTTCACCTAGATCCTTTTAAATTAAAAATGAAGTTTTAAATCAATCTA
AAGTATATATGAGTAAACTTGGTCTGACAGTTACCAATGCTTAATCAGTGAGGCACCTATCTCAGCGATC
TGTCTATTTCGTTCATCCATAGTTGCCTGACTCCCCGTCGTGTAGATAACTACGATACGGGAGGGCTTAC
CATCTGGCCCCAGTGCTGCAATGATACCGCGAGACCCACGCTCACCGGCTCCAGATTTATCAGCAATAAA
CCAGCCAGCCGGAAGGGCCGAGCGCAGAAGTGGTCCTGCAACTTTATCCGCCTCCATCCAGTCTATTAAT
TGTTGCCGGGAAGCTAGAGTAAGTAGTTCGCCAGTTAATAGTTTGCGCAACGTTGTTGCCATTGCTACAG
GCATCGTGGTGTCACGCTCGTCGTTTGGTATGGCTTCATTCAGCTCCGGTTCCCAACGATCAAGGCGAGT
TACATGATCCCCCATGTTGTGCAAAAAAGCGGTTAGCTCCTTCGGTCCTCCGATCGTTGTCAGAAGTAAG
TTGGCCGCAGTGTTATCACTCATGGTTATGGCAGCACTGCATAATTCTCTTACTGTCATGCCATCCGTAA
GATGCTTTTCTGTGACTGGTGAGTACTCAACCAAGTCATTCTGAGAATAGTGTATGCGGCGACCGAGTTG
CTCTTGCCCGGCGTCAATACGGGATAATACCGCGCCACATAGCAGAACTTTAAAAGTGCTCATCATTGGA
AAACGTTCTTCGGGGCGAAAACTCTCAAGGATCTTACCGCTGTTGAGATCCAGTTCGATGTAACCCACTC
GTGCACCCAACTGATCTTCAGCATCTTTTACTTTCACCAGCGTTTCTGGGTGAGCAAAAACAGGAAGGCA
AAATGCCGCAAAAAAGGGAATAAGGGCGACACGGAAATGTTGAATACTCATACTCTTCCTTTTTCAATCA
TGATTGAAGCATTTATCAGGGTTATTGTCTCATGAGCGGATACATATTTGAATGTATTTAGAAAAATAAA
CAAATAGGTCATGACCAAAATCCCTTAACGTGAGTTTTCGTTCCACTGAGCGTCAGACCCCGTAGAAAAG
ATCAAAGGATCTTCTTGAGATCCTTTTTTTCTGCGCGTAATCTGCTGCTTGCAAACAAAAAAACCACCGC
TACCAGCGGTGGTTTGTTTGCCGGATCAAGAGCTACCAACTCTTTTTCCGAAGGTAACTGGCTTCAGCAG
AGCGCAGATACCAAATACTGTCCTTCTAGTGTAGCCGTAGTTAGGCCACCACTTCAAGAACTCTGTAGCA
CCGCCTACATACCTCGCTCTGCTAATCCTGTTACCAGTGGCTGCTGCCAGTGGCGATAAGTCGTGTCTTA
CCGGGTTGGACTCAAGACGATAGTTACCGGATAAGGCGCAGCGGTCGGGCTGAACGGGGGGTTCGTGCAC
ACAGCCCAGCTTGGAGCGAACGACCTACACCGAACTGAGATACCTACAGCGTGAGCTATGAGAAAGCGCC
ACGCTTCCCGAAGGGAGAAAGGCGGACAGGTATCCGGTAAGCGGCAGGGTCGGAACAGGAGAGCGCACGA
GGGAGCTTCCAGGGGGAAACGCCTGGTATCTTTATAGTCCTGTCGGGTTTCGCCACCTCTGACTTGAGCG
TCGATTTTTGTGATGCTCGTCAGGGGGGCGGAGCCTATGGAAAAACGCCAGCAACGCGGCCTTTTTACGG
TTCCTGGCCTTTTGCTGGCCTTTTGCTCACATGTTCTTTCCTGCGTTATCCCCTGATTCTGTGGATAACC
GTATTACCGCCTTTGAGTGAGCTGATACCGCTCGCCGCAGCCGAACGACCGAGCGCAGCGAGTCAGTGAG
CGAGGAAGCGGAAGAGCGCCTGATGCGGTATTTTCTCCTTACGCATCTGTGCGGTATTTCACACCGCATA
TATGGTGCACTCTCAGTACAATCTGCTCTGATGCCGCATAGTTAAGCCAGTATACACTCCGCTATCGCTA
CGTGACTGGGTCATGGCTGCGCCCCGACACCCGCCAACACCCGCTGACGCGCCCTGACGGGCTTGTCTGC
TCCCGGCATCCGCTTACAGACAAGCTGTGACCGTCTCCGGGAGCTGCATGTGTCAGAGGTTTTCACCGTC
ATCACCGAAACGCGCGAGGCAGCTGCGGTAAAGCTCATCAGCGTGGTCGTGAAGCGATTCACAGATGTCT
GCCTGTTCATCCGCGTCCAGCTCGTTGAGTTTCTCCAGAAGCGTTAATGTCTGGCTTCTGATAAAGCGGG
CCATGTTAAGGGCGGTTTTTTCCTGTTTGGTCACTGATGCCTCCGTGTAAGGGGGATTTCTGTTCATGGG
GGTAATGATACCGATGAAACGAGAGAGGATGCTCACGATACGGGTTACTGATGATGAACATGCCCGGTTA
CTGGAACGTTGTGAGGGTAAACAACTGGCGGTATGGATGCGGCGGGACCAGAGAAAAATCACTCAGGGTC
AATGCCAGCGCTTCGTTAATACAGATGTAGGTGTTCCACAGGGTAGCCAGCAGCATCCTGCGATGCAGAT
CCGGAACATAATGGTGCAGGGCGCTGACTTCCGCGTTTCCAGACTTTACGAAACACGGAAACCGAAGACC
ATTCATGTTGTTGCTCAGGTCGCAGACGTTTTGCAGCAGCAGTCGCTTCACGTTCGCTCGCGTATCGGTG
ATTCATTCTGCTAACCAGTAAGGCAACCCCGCCAGCCTAGCCGGGTCCTCAACGACAGGAGCACGATCAT
GCTAGTCATGCCCCGCGCCCACCGGAAGGAGCTGACTGGGTTGAAGGCTCTCAAGGGCATCGGTCGAGAT
CCCGGTGCCTAATGAGTGAGCTAACTTACATTAATTGCGTTGCGCTCACTGCCCGCTTTCCAGTCGGGAA
ACCTGTCGTGCCAGCTGCATTAATGAATCGGCCAACGCGCGGGGAGAGGCGGTTTGCGTATTGGGCGCCA
GGGTGGTTTTTCTTTTCACCAGTGAGACGGGCAACAGCTGATTGCCCTTCACCGCCTGGCCCTGAGAGAG
TTGCAGCAAGCGGTCCACGCTGGTTTGCCCCAGCAGGCGAAAATCCTGTTTGATGGTGGTTAACGGCGGG
ATATAACATGAGCTGTCTTCGGTATCGTCGTATCCCACTACCGAGATGTCCGCACCAACGCGCAGCCCGG
ACTCGGTAATGGCGCGCATTGCGCCCAGCGCCATCTGATCGTTGGCAACCAGCATCGCAGTGGGAACGAT
GCCCTCATTCAGCATTTGCATGGTTTGTTGAAAACCGGACATGGCACTCCAGTCGCCTTCCCGTTCCGCT
ATCGGCTGAATTTGATTGCGAGTGAGATATTTATGCCAGCCAGCCAGACGCAGACGCGCCGAGACAGAAC
TTAATGGGCCCGCTAACAGCGCGATTTGCTGGTGACCCAATGCGACCAGATGCTCCACGCCCAGTCGCGT
ACCGTCTTCATGGGAGAAAATAATACTGTTGATGGGTGTCTGGTCAGAGACATCAAGAAATAACGCCGGA
ACATTAGTGCAGGCAGCTTCCACAGCAATGGCATCCTGGTCATCCAGCGGATAGTTAATGATCAGCCCAC
TGACGCGTTGCGCGAGAAGATTGTGCACCGCCGCTTTACAGGCTTCGACGCCGCTTCGTTCTACCATCGA
CACCACCACGCTGGCACCCAGTTGATCGGCGCGAGATTTAATCGCCGCGACAATTTGCGACGGCGCGTGC
AGGGCCAGACTGGAGGTGGCAACGCCAATCAGCAACGACTGTTTGCCCGCCAGTTGTTGTGCCACGCGGT
TGGGAATGTAATTCAGCTCCGCCATCGCCGCTTCCACTTTTTCCCGCGTTTTCGCAGAAACGTGGCTGGC
CTGGTTCACCACGCGGGAAACGGTCTGATAAGAGACACCGGCATACTCTGCGACATCGTATAACGTTACT
GGTTTCACATTCACCACCCTGAATTGACTCTCTTCCGGGCGCTATCATGCCATACCGCGAAAGGTTTTGC
GCCATTCGATGGTGTCCGGGATCTCGACGCTCTCCCTTATGCGACTCCTGCATTAGGAAGCAGCCCAGTA
GTAGGTTGAGGCCGTTGAGCACCGCCGCCGCAAGGAATGGTGCATGCAAGGAGATGGCGCCCAACAGTCC
CCCGGCCACGGGGCCTGCCACCATACCCACGCCGAAACAAGCGCTCATGAGCCCGAAGTGGCGAGCCCGA
TCTTCCCCATCGGTGATGTCGGCGATATAGGCGCCAGCAACCGCACCTGTGGCGCCGGTGATGCCGGCCA
CGATGCGTCCGGCGTAGAGGATCGAGATCGATCTCGATCCCGCGAAATTAATACGACTCACTATA
