>Addgene plasmid #71752 | Aurein1.2_(+36GFP)-BirA | addgene partial sequence | sequence record 133112 | T7 5'-TAATACGACTCACTATAGGG-3'
ACTTTAAGAAGGAGATATCATATGGGCCTGTTTGATATTATTAAAAAAATTGCGGAAAGCTTTGCTAGCG
GTGGTAGCGGTGGTTCTGGTGGTTCTGGTGGTAGCGGCGGTAGCGGTGGTAGCGGTGGTAGCGGTGGCAG
CGGCGGTTCTAGCAAAGGTGAACGTCTGTTTCGTGGTAAAGTACCGATCTTAGTGGAATTAAAGGGCGAC
GTGAACGGTCATAAATTTAGCGTGCGCGGCAAAGGCAAAGGTGACGCTACCCGTGGTAAATTGACCCTGA
AGTTTATTTGCACAACAGGCAAATTACCCGTTCCGTGGCCCACCTTAGTGACCACCCTGACCTATGGCGT
TCAGTGCTTCAGTCGTTACCCTAAACACATGAAACGTCACGATTTTTTCAAATCAGCCATGCCTAAAGGA
TATGTTCAAGAGCGTACAATCAGCTTCAAGAAGGATGGCAAATATAAAACGCGTGCGGAAGTGAAATTTG
AAGGCCGCACATTAGTAAATCGTATCAAACTGAAAGGTCGTGACTTCAAAGAAAAAGGCAACATTTTAGG
CCATAAACTGCGTTATAACTTTAATTCTCATAAGGTGTATATTACGGCCGATAAACGCAAGAATGGTATC
AAGGCAAAATTCAAAATTCGCCATAACGTGAAAGACGGCAGCGTTCAATTAGCGGATCATTATCAACAAA
ACACGCCGATTGGTCGCGGGCCTGTACTGTTACCTCGCAACCACTACCTGAGCACCCGTTCTAAACTGAG
CAAAGATCCGAAAGAA
