>Addgene plasmid #71752 | Aurein1.2_(+36GFP)-BirA | addgene partial sequence | sequence record 133187 | T7term 5'-GCTAGTTATTGCTCAGCGG-3'
GAGTCCATGTGCTGGCGTTCAAATTTCGCAGCAGCGGTTTCTTTACCAGACTCGAGTCATTAGTGATGGT
GGTGGTGATGGGATCCCCTTTTTTCTGCACTACGCAGGGATATTTCACCGCCCATCCAGGGTTTTATTAT
TCCATCCTGCTCAAGTAATAAAGCCCCCTGTTTGTCTATTCCGCGTGAAATGCCAAATATTTCTTTATCA
CCAATGATAAGTTTCACTGGGCGATTAATAAAATTATCCAGCTTTTCCCAGCGCGACAGATAAGGTGCCA
ATCCTTCTTGTTCGAAGAGTTCCAACGCAGCACGTAATTCACGTATTAGCATGGCCGCCAACGTATTACG
ATCGAGATTGATCCCCGCTTCCTGCAGCGTGATCCACCCCTGATTAACGACACTCTCTTCAACACGGCGC
ATTGCCATGTTGATCCCGGCTCCAATGACTATTTGCGCCGCATCGCCAGTTTTGCCAGTCAGCTCAACCA
GAATGCCTGCCAGCTTGCGATCCTGCAGATAGAGGTCATTAGGCCATTTAACACGAACTTTATCTGCACC
CAGCTTGCGTAATACTTCCGCCATCACGATACCGATAACCAGACTTAAACCAATCGCCGCCGCCGGGCCT
TGTTCCAGACGCCAGAACATCGACAAATATAAGTTTGCGCCAAAAGGCGAAAACCATTTCCGACCCCGGC
GACCACGGCCAGCCTGCTGGTATTCTGCAATGCAAGCATCGCCCGATTTAAGCTCTCCGATACGATCAAG
AAGGTACTGATTCGTGGAGTCAATCACTGGCAGCACGGCTACACTACCGCCATCCAGCTGACC
